>Addgene plasmid #157064 | pD649-HAsp-MFAP3L-COMP5AP-AviTag-9xHis | depositor full sequence | sequence record 303237 | Full Sequence
TTTCAATATTATTGAAGCATTTATCAGGGTTATTGTCTCATGAGCGGATACATATTTGAATGTATTTAGA
AAAATAAACAAATAGGGGTCAGTGTTACAACCAATTAACCAATTCTGAACATTATCGCGAGCCCATTTAT
ACCTGAATATGGCTCATAACACCCCTTGCTCATGACCAAAATCCCTTAACGTGAGTTACGCGCGCGTCGT
TCCACTGAGCGTCAGACCCCGTAGAAAAGATCAAAGGATCTTCTTGAGATCCTTTTTTTCTGCGCGTAAT
CTGCTGCTTGCAAACAAAAAAACCACCGCTACCAGCGGTGGTTTGTTTGCCGGATCAAGAGCTACCAACT
CTTTTTCCGAAGGTAACTGGCTTCAGCAGAGCGCAGATACCAAATACTGTTCTTCTAGTGTAGCCGTAGT
TAGCCCACCACTTCAAGAACTCTGTAGCACCGCCTACATACCTCGCTCTGCTAATCCTGTTACCAGTGGC
TGCTGCCAGTGGCGATAAGTCGTGTCTTACCGGGTTGGACTCAAGACGATAGTTACCGGATAAGGCGCAG
CGGTCGGGCTGAACGGGGGGTTCGTGCACACAGCCCAGCTTGGAGCGAACGACCTACACCGAACTGAGAT
ACCTACAGCGTGAGCTATGAGAAAGCGCCACGCTTCCCGAAGGGAGAAAGGCGGACAGGTATCCGGTAAG
CGGCAGGGTCGGAACAGGAGAGCGCACGAGGGAGCTTCCAGGGGGAAACGCCTGGTATCTTTATAGTCCT
GTCGGGTTTCGCCACCTCTGACTTGAGCGTCGATTTTTGTGATGCTCGTCAGGGGGGCGGAGCCTATGGA
AAAACGCCAGCAACGCGGCCTTTTTACGGTTCCTGGCCTTTTGCTGGCCTTTTGCTCACATGTTCTTTCC
TGCGTTATCCCCTGATTCTGTGGATAACCGTATTACCGCCTTTGAGTGAGCTGATACCGCTCGCCGCAGC
CGAACGACCGAGCGCAGCGAGTCAGTGAGCGAGGAAGCGGAAGGCGAGAGTAGGGAACTGCCAGGCATCA
AACTAAGCAGAAGGCCCCTGACGGATGGCCTTTTTGCGTTTCTACAAACTCTTTCTGTGTTGTAAAACGA
CGGCCAGTCTTAAGCTCGGGCCCCCTGGGCGGTTCTGATAACGAGTAATCGTTAATCCGCAAATAACGTA
AAAACCCGCTTCGGCGGGTTTTTTTATGGGGGGAGTTTAGGGAAAGAGCATTTGTCAGAATATTTAAGGG
CGCCTGTCACTTTGCTTGATATATGAGAATTATTTAACCTTATAAATGAGAAAAAAGCAACGCACTTTAA
ATAAGATACGTTGCTTTTTCGATTGATGAACACCTATAATTAAACTATTCATCTATTATTTATGATTTTT
TGTATATACAATATTTCTAGTTTGTTAAAGAGAATTAAGAAAATAAATCTCGAAAATAATAAAGGGAAAA
TCAGTTTTTGATATCAAAATTATACATGTCAACGATAATACAAAATATAATACAAACTATAAGATGTTAT
CAGTATTTATTATCATTTAGAATAAATTTTGTGTCGCCCTTAATTGTGAGCGGATAACAATTACGAGCTT
CATGCACAGTGGCGTTGACTCAATATTGGCCATTAGCCATATTATTCATTGGTTATATAGCATAAATCAA
TATTGGCTATTGGCCATTGCATACGTTGTATCTATATCATAATATGTACATTTATATTGGCTCATGTCCA
ATATGACCGCCATGTTGGCATTGATTATTGACTAGTTATTAATAGTAATCAATTACGGGGTCATTAGTTC
ATAGCCCATATATGGAGTTCCGCGTTACATAACTTACGGTAAATGGCCCGCCTGGCTGACCGCCCAACGA
CCCCCGCCCATTGACGTCAATAATGACGTATGTTCCCATAGTAACGCCAATAGGGACTTTCCATTGACGT
CAATGGGTGGAGTATTTACGGTAAACTGCCCACTTGGCAGTACATCAAGTGTATCATATGCCAAGTACGC
CCCCTATTGACGTCAATGACGGTAAATGGCCCGCCTGGCATTATGCCCAGTACATGACCTTATGGGACTT
TCCTACTTGGCAGTACATCTACGTATTAGTCATCGCTATTACCATGGTGATGCGGTTTTGGCAGTACATC
AATGGGCGTGGATAGCGGTTTGACTCACGGGGATTTCCAAGTCTCCACCCCATTGACGTCAATGGGAGTT
TGTTTTGGCACCAAAATCAACGGGACTTTCCAAAATGTCGTAACAACTCCGCCCCATTGACGCAAATGGG
CGGTAGGCGTGTACGGTGGGAGGTCTATATAAGCAGAGCTCGTTTAGTGAACCGTCAGATCGCCTGGAGA
CGCCATCCACGCTGTTTTGACCTCCATAGAAGACACCGGGACCGATCCAGCCTCCGCGGCCGGGAACGGT
GCATTGGAACGCGGATTCCCCGTGCCAAGAGTGACGTAAGTACCGCCTATAGAGTCTATAGGCCCACCCC
CTTGGCTTCGTTAGAACGCGGCTACAATTAATACATAACCTTATGTATCATACACATACGATTTAGGTGA
CACTATAGAATAACATCCACTTTGCCTTTCTCTCCACAGGTGTCCACTCCCAGGTCCAACTGCACCTCGG
TTCTATCGAAAACGCGCCTGCTAGCGCCACCATGAAGACCATCATTGCCCTGAGCTACATCTTCTGCCTG
GTGTTCGCTGCGGCCGCCAAGAGCGTGACCAATAGCACCCTGAATGGCACCAATGTGGTGCTGGGCAGCG
TGCCCGTGATCATTGCCAGAACCGACCACATCATCGTGAAAGAGGGCAACAGCGCCCTGATCAACTGCAG
CGTGTACGGCATCCCCGATCCTCAGTTCAAGTGGTACAACAGCATCGGCAAGCTGCTGAAAGAGGAAGAG
GACGAGAAAGAACGCGGCGGAGGCAAGTGGCAGATGCACGATTCTGGCCTGCTGAACATCACCAAGGTGT
CCTTCAGCGACCGGGGCAAGTATACCTGCGTGGCCAGCAATATCTACGGCACCGTGAACAACACCGTGAC
ACTGAGAGTGATCTTCACCAGCGGCGACATGGGCGCGCCGGAAGATCAAGTTGATCCAAGATTGATTGAT
GGCAAGGGCGGATCTCTGGAGGTGCTGTTCCAGGGACCAGGCGGAAGCGGCAATCCCGGCGGCGATCTGG
CCCCCCAGATGCTGCGCGAGCTGCAGGAGACCAATGCCGCCCTGCAGGACGTGCGCGAGCTGCTGCGCCA
CCGCGTGAAGGAGATCACCTTCCTGAAGAACACCGTGATGGAGTGCGACGCCTGCGGTATGCAGCCCTCT
AGAGGCTCCGGCTCCATCATCCCAGTTGAGGAGGAGAACCCGGACTTCTGGAACCGCGAGGCAGCCGAGG
CCCTGGGTGCCGCCAAGAAGCTGCAGCCTGCACAGACAGCCGCCAAGAACCTCATCATCTTCCTGGGCGA
TGGGATGGGGGTGTCTACGGTGACAGCTGCCAGGATCCTAAAAGGGCAGAAGAAGGACAAACTGGGGCCT
GAGATACCCCTGGCCATGGACCGCTTCCCATATGTGGCTCTGTCCAAGACATACAATGTAGACAAACATG
TGCCAGACAGTGGAGCCACAGCCACGGCCTACCTGTGCGGGGTCAAGGGCAACTTCCAGACCATTGGCTT
GAGTGCAGCCGCCCGCTTTAACCAGTGCAACACGACACGCGGCAACGAGGTCATCTCCGTGATGAATCGG
GCCAAGAAAGCAGGGAAGTCAGTGGGAGTGGTAACCACCACACGAGTGCAGCACGCCTCGCCAGCCGGCA
CCTACGCCCACACGGTGAACCGCAACTGGTACTCGGACGCCGACGTGCCTGCCTCGGCCCGCCAGGAGGG
GTGCCAGGACATCGCTACGCAGCTCATCTCCAACATGGACATTGACGTGATCCTAGGTGGAGGCCGAAAG
TACATGTTTCGCATGGGAACCCCAGACCCTGAGTACCCAGATGACTACAGCCAAGGTGGGACCAGGCTGG
ACGGGAAGAATCTGGTGCAGGAATGGCTGGCGAAGCGCCAGGGTGCCCGGTATGTGTGGAACCGCACTGA
GCTCATGCAGGCTTCCCTGGACCCGTCTGTGACCCATCTCATGGGTCTCTTTGAGCCTGGAGACATGAAA
TACGAGATCCACCGAGACTCCACACTGGACCCCTCCCTGATGGAGATGACAGAGGCTGCCCTGCGCCTGC
TGAGCAGGAACCCCCGCGGCTTCTTCCTCTTCGTGGAGGGTGGTCGCATCGACCATGGTCATCATGAAAG
CAGGGCTTACCGGGCACTGACTGAGACGATCATGTTCGACGACGCCATTGAGAGGGCGGGCCAGCTCACC
AGCGAGGAGGACACGCTGAGCCTCGTCACTGCCGACCACTCCCACGTCTTCTCCTTCGGAGGCTACCCCC
TGCGAGGGAGCTCCATCTTCGGGCTGGCCCCTGGCAAGGCCCGGGACAGGAAGGCCTACACGGTCCTCCT
ATACGGAAACGGTCCAGGCTATGTGCTCAAGGACGGCGCCCGGCCGGATGTTACCGAGAGCGAGAGCGGG
AGCCCCGAGTATCGGCAGCAGTCAGCAGTGCCCCTGGACGAAGAGACCCACGCAGGCGAGGACGTGGCGG
TGTTCGCGCGCGGCCCGCAGGCGCACCTGGTTCACGGCGTGCAGGAGCAGACCTTCATAGCGCACGTCAT
GGCCTTCGCCGCCTGCCTGGAGCCCTACACCGCCTGCGACCTGGCGCCCCCCGCCGGCACCACCGACGCC
GCGCACCCGGGTGGCGGAGGACTGAACGACATCTTCGAGGCTCAGAAAATCGAATGGCACGAACATCACC
ATCACCATCACCATCACCATTAAGGCCGGCCTGTAGTCACTGGCACAACGCGTTACCCGGTAAGCCAATC
GGGTATACACGGTCGTCATACTGCAGACAGGGTTCTTCTACTTTGCAAGATAGTCTTGAGTAGTAAAATA
AATAGATAGAGAAAATCAGCCTCGACTGTGCCTTCTAGTTGCCAGCCATCTGTTGTTTGCCCCTCCCCCG
TGCCTTCCTTGACCCTGGAAGGTGCCACTCCCACTGTCCTTTCCTAATAAAATGAGGAAATTGCATCACA
ACACTCAACCCTATCTCGGTCTATTCTTTTGATTTATAAGGGATTTTGCCGATTTCGGCCTATTGGTTAA
AAAATGAGCTGATTTAACAAAAATTTAACGCGAATTAATTCTGTGGAATGTGTGTCAGTTAGGGTGTGGA
AAGTCCCCAGGCTCCCCAGCAGGCAGAAGTATGCAAAGCATGCATCTCAATTAGTCAGCAACCAGGTGTG
GAAAGTCCCCAGGCTCCCCAGCAGGCAGAAGTATGCAAAGCATGCATCTCAATTAGTCAGCAACCATAGT
CCCGCCCCTAACTCCGCCCATCCCGCCCCTAACTCCGCCCAGTTCCGCCCATTCTCCGCCCCATGGCTGA
CTAATTTTTTTTATTTATGCAGAGGCCGAGGCCGCCTCTGCCTCTGAGCTATTCCAGAAGTAGTGAGGAG
GCTTTTTTGGAGGCCTAGGCTTTTGCAAAAAGCTCCCGGGAGCTTGTATATCCATTTTCGGATCTGATCA
GCACGTGTTGACAATTAATCATCGGCATAGTATATCGGCATAGTATAATACGACAAGGTGAGGAACTAAA
CCATGACCGAGTACAAGCCCACGGTGCGCCTCGCCACCCGCGACGACGTCCCCAGGGCCGTACGCACCCT
CGCCGCCGCGTTCGCCGACTACCCCGCCACGCGCCACACCGTCGATCCGGACCGCCACATCGAGCGGGTC
ACCGAGCTGCAAGAACTCTTCCTCACGCGCGTCGGGCTCGACATCGGCAAGGTGTGGGTCGCGGACGACG
GCGCCGCGGTGGCGGTCTGGACCACGCCGGAGAGCGTCGAAGCGGGGGCGGTGTTCGCCGAGATCGGCCC
GCGCATGGCCGAGTTGAGCGGTTCCCGGCTGGCCGCGCAGCAACAGATGGAAGGCCTCCTGGCGCCGCAC
CGGCCCAAGGAGCCCGCGTGGTTCCTGGCCACCGTCGGCGTCTCGCCCGACCACCAGGGCAAGGGTCTGG
GCAGCGCCGTCGTGCTCCCCGGAGTGGAGGCGGCCGAGCGCGCCGGGGTGCCCGCCTTCCTGGAGACATC
CGCGCCCCGCAACCTCCCCTTCTACGAGCGGCTCGGCTTCACCGTCACCGCCGACGTCGAGGTGCCCGAA
GGACCGCGCACCTGGTGCATGACCCGCAAGCCCGGTGCCTGACACGTGCTACGAGATTTCGATTCCACCG
CCGCCTTCTATGAAAGGTTGGGCTTCGGAATCGTTTTCCGGGACGCCGGCTGGATGATCCTCCAGCGCGG
GGATCTCATGCTGGAGTTCTTCGCCCACCCCAACTTGTTTATTGCAGCTTATAATGGTTACAAATAAAGC
AATAGCATCACAAATTTCACAAATAAAGCATTTTTTTCACTGCATTCTAGTTGTGGTTTGTCCAAACTCA
TCAATGTATCTTATCATGTCTGTATACCGTCGACCTCTAGCTAGAGCTTGGCGTAATCATGGTCATTACC
AATGCTTAATCAGTGAGGCACCTATCTCAGCGATCTGTCTATTTCGTTCATCCATAGTTGCCTGACTCCC
CGTCGTGTAGATAACTACGATACGGGAGGGCTTACCATCTGGCCCCAGCGCTGCGATGATACCGCGAGAA
CCACGCTCACCGGCTCCGGATTTATCAGCAATAAACCAGCCAGCCGGAAGGGCCGAGCGCAGAAGTGGTC
CTGCAACTTTATCCGCCTCCATCCAGTCTATTAATTGTTGCCGGGAAGCTAGAGTAAGTAGTTCGCCAGT
TAATAGTTTGCGCAACGTTGTTGCCATCGCTACAGGCATCGTGGTGTCACGCTCGTCGTTTGGTATGGCT
TCATTCAGCTCCGGTTCCCAACGATCAAGGCGAGTTACATGATCCCCCATGTTGTGCAAAAAAGCGGTTA
GCTCCTTCGGTCCTCCGATCGTTGTCAGAAGTAAGTTGGCCGCAGTGTTATCACTCATGGTTATGGCAGC
ACTGCATAATTCTCTTACTGTCATGCCATCCGTAAGATGCTTTTCTGTGACTGGTGAGTACTCAACCAAG
TCATTCTGAGAATAGTGTATGCGGCGACCGAGTTGCTCTTGCCCGGCGTCAATACGGGATAATACCGCGC
CACATAGCAGAACTTTAAAAGTGCTCATCATTGGAAAACGTTCTTCGGGGCGAAAACTCTCAAGGATCTT
ACCGCTGTTGAGATCCAGTTCGATGTAACCCACTCGTGCACCCAACTGATCTTCAGCATCTTTTACTTTC
ACCAGCGTTTCTGGGTGAGCAAAAACAGGAAGGCAAAATGCCGCAAAAAAGGGAATAAGGGCGACACGGA
AATGTTGAATACTCATATTCTTCCTT
Features (pLannotate 1.2.2; 24 found; start..end, strand, type, name):
    119..143     -  CDS            KanR (fragment): aminoglycoside phosphotransferase; aph(3')-Ia; confers resistance to kanamycin
    254..842     +  rep_origin     ori: high-copy-number ColE1/pMB1/pBR322/pUC origin of replication
   1067..1084    +  terminator     rrnB T2 terminator (fragment): transcription terminator T2 from the E. coli rrnB gene
   1109..1128    -  CDS            lacZα (fragment): LacZα fragment of β-galactosidase; lacZ fragment
   1584..1600    +  protein_bind   lac operator: The lac repressor binds to the lac operator to inhibit transcription in E. coli. This inhibition can be relieved by adding lactose or isopropyl-β-D-thiogalactopyranoside (IPTG). lac repressor encoded by lacI
   1843..2146    +  enhancer       CMV enhancer: human cytomegalovirus immediate early enhancer
   2147..2350    +  promoter       CMV promoter: human cytomegalovirus (CMV) immediate early promoter
   2486..2529    +  intron         CMV intron (fragment): modified intron A from human cytomegalovirus
   2581..2599    +  promoter       SP6 promoter: promoter for bacteriophage SP6 RNA polymerase
   2603..2640    +  CDS            IgH signal sequence (fragment): signal sequence from the mouse immunoglobulin heavy chain variable region
   2740..3114    +  CDS            MFAP3L (fragment): MFA3L_HUMAN - Also known as KIAA0626. Experimental evidence at protein level: Swiss-Prot protein existence level 1. May participate in the nuclear signaling of EGFR and MAPK1/ERK2. May a have a role in metastasis. From Homo sapiens (Human).
   3208..3387    +  CDS            Comp (fragment): COMP_RAT - Experimental evidence at protein level: Swiss-Prot protein existence level 1. May play a role in the structural integrity of cartilage via its interaction with other extracellular matrix proteins such as the collagens and fibronectin. Can mediate the interaction of chondrocytes with the cartilage extracellular matrix through interaction with cell surface integrin receptors. Could play a role in the pathogenesis of osteoarthritis. Potent suppressor of apoptosis in both primary chondrocytes and transformed cells. Suppresses apoptosis by blocking the activation of caspase-3 and by indu
   3375..4827    +  CDS            SEAP (fragment): secreted alkaline phosphatase from human placenta The natural enzyme has a C-terminal transmembrane sequence that is replaced by a GPI anchor.
   4852..4893    +  CDS            AviTag™ (fragment): peptide tag that allows for enzymatic biotinylation
   4897..4920    +  CDS            8xHis: 8xHis affinity tag
   5066..5177    +  polyA_signal   bGH poly(A) signal: bovine growth hormone polyadenylation signal
   5178..5286    +  rep_origin     f1 ori (fragment): f1 bacteriophage origin of replication; arrow indicates direction of (+) strand synthesis
   5300..5629    +  promoter       SV40 promoter: SV40 enhancer and early promoter
   5677..5724    +  promoter       EM7 promoter: synthetic bacterial promoter&nbsp
   5743..6342    +  CDS            PuroR (fragment): puromycin N-acetyltransferase; pac from Streptomyces; confers resistance to puromycin
   6352..6477    +  CDS            ble (fragment): BLE_KLEPN - Experimental evidence at protein level: Swiss-Prot protein existence level 1. Binding protein with a strong affinity to the bleomycin family of antibiotics. Binds to CL990; an antimitotic-antibiotic compound. From Klebsiella pneumoniae.
   6472..6593    +  polyA_signal   SV40 poly(A) signal: SV40 polyadenylation signal
   6646..7506    -  CDS            AmpR: β-lactamase; bla; confers resistance to ampicillin, carbenicillin, and related antibiotics
   7509..89      -  promoter       AmpR promoter (fragment) (across the origin): bla
