[The description below was written by a language model from this plasmid's Addgene catalogue record and pLannotate feature annotations shown in this document.]
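Description:
pD649-HAsp-MFAP3L-COMP5AP-AviTag-9xHis is a mammalian expression plasmid of about 7.5 kb, built on the pD649 backbone, that produces the extracellular domain of human MFAP3L (microfibril-associated protein 3-like, also called MFA3L) as a secreted, multimerised reporter fusion. It is propagated in E. coli as a high-copy plasmid through a ColE1/pUC-type origin with ampicillin selection (AmpR, β-lactamase). The feature table also shows an SV40 early promoter/EM7 promoter unit driving a puromycin N-acetyltransferase gene with an SV40 polyadenylation signal, which could allow selection in mammalian cells. Short remnants of KanR, lacZα, f1 ori and ble appear to be backbone fragments rather than functional parts.

Expression is driven by the CMV immediate-early enhancer and promoter, followed by a fragment of CMV intron A. An SP6 promoter lies just upstream of the coding region and serves as the site for the 5′ sequencing primer. The open reading frame begins with a signal peptide, named "HAsp" in the plasmid name but annotated by the software as an immunoglobulin heavy chain signal fragment. Next comes the 363 bp MFAP3L ectodomain insert, cloned between retained NotI and AscI sites. Downstream, on the backbone, are the pentamerising coiled-coil region of rat cartilage oligomeric matrix protein (COMP), human placental alkaline phosphatase, an AviTag for enzymatic biotinylation and a polyhistidine tag (9xHis by name, annotated as 8xHis). A bGH poly(A) signal terminates the transcript.

The secreted product should be a high-avidity pentamer with enzymatic readout, suited to detecting weak binding. The plasmid belongs to a collection used to screen human IgSF cell-surface protein interactions. The depositor notes that some plasmids in the collection may carry an IS4-like transposase insertion upstream of the CMV promoter, but none is annotated here.
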