Addgene plasmid #157064: pD649-HAsp-MFAP3L-COMP5AP-AviTag-9xHis
Purpose: Mammalian expression of cell-surface protein extracellular domain fused to COMP5AP-AviTag-9xHis. Protein is secreted from cells.
Depositing lab: Chris Garcia. Depositing organization: Stanford University. Publication: A Human IgSF Cell-Surface Interactome Reveals a Complex Network of Protein-Protein Interactions. Wojtowicz WM, Vielmetter J, Fernandes RA, Siepe DH, Eastman CL, Chisholm GB, Cox S, Klock H, Anderson PW, Rue SM, Miller JJ, Glaser SM, Bragstad ML, Vance J, Lam AW, Lesley SA, Zinn K, Garcia KC. Cell. 2020 Aug 20;182(4):1027-1043.e17. doi: 10.1016/j.cell.2020.07.025. PubMed 32822567.
Backbone
  Vector backbone: pD649
  Backbone size w/o insert (bp): 7153
  Vector type: Mammalian Expression
Growth in bacteria
  Bacterial resistance: Ampicillin, 100 μg/mL
  Growth temperature: 37°C
  Growth strain: DH5alpha
  Copy number: High Copy
Gene/Insert
  Gene/Insert name: MFAP3L (alt name: MFA3L)
  Species: H. sapiens (human)
  Insert size (bp): 363
  Entrez Gene: MFAP3L (a.k.a. NYD-sp9)
  Promoter: CMV/SP6
  Tag / fusion protein: COMP5AP-AviTag-9xHis (C terminal on backbone)
  Cloning method: Restriction Enzyme; 5′ cloning site GCGGCCGC (not destroyed); 3′ cloning site GGCGCGCC (not destroyed)
  Sequencing primers: 5′ ATTTAGGTGACACTATAG; 3′ CGTCGCACTCCATCACGGTG
Resource information
  A portion of this plasmid was derived from a plasmid made by: synthesis by ThermoFisher
Terms and licenses: Academic/Nonprofit Terms; Industry Terms: Not Available to Industry
Depositor comments: Some plasmids in this collection may have an IS4-like element ISVsa5 family transposase upstream of the CMV promoter.
How to cite: pD649-HAsp-MFAP3L-COMP5AP-AviTag-9xHis was a gift from Chris Garcia (Addgene plasmid # 157064 ; http://n2t.net/addgene:157064 ; RRID:Addgene_157064)
