>Addgene plasmid #157064 | pD649-HAsp-MFAP3L-COMP5AP-AviTag-9xHis | depositor partial sequence | sequence record 303238 | insert (extracellular domain)
AAGAGCGTGACCAATAGCACCCTGAATGGCACCAATGTGGTGCTGGGCAGCGTGCCCGTGATCATTGCCA
GAACCGACCACATCATCGTGAAAGAGGGCAACAGCGCCCTGATCAACTGCAGCGTGTACGGCATCCCCGA
TCCTCAGTTCAAGTGGTACAACAGCATCGGCAAGCTGCTGAAAGAGGAAGAGGACGAGAAAGAACGCGGC
GGAGGCAAGTGGCAGATGCACGATTCTGGCCTGCTGAACATCACCAAGGTGTCCTTCAGCGACCGGGGCA
AGTATACCTGCGTGGCCAGCAATATCTACGGCACCGTGAACAACACCGTGACACTGAGAGTGATCTTCAC
CAGCGGCGACATG
